>Addgene plasmid #134225 | pKM744 | addgene full sequence | sequence record 272749 | Addgene NGS Result
CGCTACTTGCATTACAGTTTACGAACCGAACAGGCTTATGTCAACTGGGTTCGTGCCTTCATCCGTTTCC
ACGGTGTGCGTCACCCGGCAACCTTGGGCAGCAGCGAAGTCGCCATAACTTCGTATAGCATACATTATAC
GAAGTTATCTGTAACTATAACGGTCCTAAGGTAGCGAGTTTAAACACTAGTATCGATTCGCGACCTACTC
CGGAATATTAATAGATCATGGAGATAATTAAAATGATAACCATCTCGCAAATAAATAAGTATTTTACTGT
TTTCGTAACAGTTTTGTAATAAAAAAACCTATAAATATTCCGGATTATTCATACCGTCCCACCATCGGGC
GCGGATCCATGCATCATCATCATCATCATCATGGCAGCGGCAGCATGGCAGACCACAACCCTGACAGCGA
TTCTACACCTCGTACACTGCTGCGTCGTGTGCTGGATACTGCTGATCCTCGTACTCCTCGTCGTCCTCGT
AGCGCTCGTGCTGGTGCTCGCCGTGCCCTGCTGGAAACAGCCTCTCCTCGTAAACTGAGTGGCCAGACCC
GTACTATTGCCCGTGGGCGTTCACATGGAGCCCGCTCGGTCGGTCGTAGTGCTCACATTCAAGCCTCGGG
ACACCTGGAAGAACAAACCCCTCGTACCCTGCTGAAAAACATCCTGCTGACTGCCCCTGAAAGCTCTATT
CTGATGCCGGAAAGCGTCGTTAAACCGGTTCCTGCTCCTCAAGCCGTTCAACCTTCTCGTCAAGAGTCCT
CCTGTGGATCTCTGGAGCTGCAACTGCCTGAACTGGAGCCTCCTACAACACTGGCACCGGGGCTGCTGGC
GCCTGGTCGTCGTAAACAACGTCTGCGTCTGAGCGTGTTTCAACAAGGTGTTGATCAGGGCCTGAGTCTG
TCTCAAGAACCTCAAGGCAACGCTGATGCTTCTAGTCTGACCCGTTCTCTGAACCTGACCTTTGCTACTC
CACTGCAACCTCAAAGCGTGCAACGTCCTGGACTGGCTCGCCGCCCTCCTGCTCGCCGTGCCGTTGATGT
GGGTGCTTTTCTGCGTGACCTGCGTGATACAAGCCTGGCACCTCCGAATATTGTGCTGGAGGATACACAG
CCGTTTTCACAGCCTATGGTTGGTAGCCCTAACGTTTATCACTCACTGCCGTGTACCCCTCACACTGGTG
CCGAAGATGCTGAACAAGCTGCTGGTCGTAAAACACAAAGCTCTGGACCGGGACTGCAAAAAAACTCTCC
GGGGAAACCTGCCCAATTCCTGGCGGGTGAAGCTGAAGAAGTCAACGCCTTTGCTCTGGGATTTCTGTCT
ACCAGCTCGGGTGTTAGCGGAGAAGATGAGGTGGAACCTCTGCATGATGGTGTGGAAGAAGCCGAGAAGA
AAATGGAAGAGGAAGGGGTGTCTGTCTCTGAAATGGAAGCGACTGGTGCTCAAGGACCAAGTCGTGTCGA
AGAGGCAGAAGGCCATACCGAGGTTACCGAAGCCGAAGGAAGCCAAGGGACAGCTGAAGCTGATGGACCT
GGGGCCTCAAGTGGGGATGAAGATGCTAGTGGCCGTGCCGCCTCACCTGAATCTGCTTCTAGTACACCGG
AAAGCCTGCAAGCACGTCGTCATCACCAATTTCTGGAACCTGCTCCGGCTCCTGGTGCTGCTGTTCTGTC
TAGTGAACCTGCTGAACCTCTGCTGGTTCGTCATCCGCCTCGTCCTCGTACAACTGGACCACGTCCTCGC
CAAGACCCTCATAAAGCAGGACTGAGCCATTATGTTAAACTGTTCTCGTTCTATGCCAAAATGCCGATGG
AGCGTAAAGCTCTGGAAATGGTCGAAAAATGCCTGGACAAATATTTCCAACATCTGTGTGACGATCTGGA
AGTGTTTGCCGCTCATGCTGGGCGTAAAACAGTGAAACCTGAGGATCTGGAGCTGCTGATGCGTCGTCAA
GGACTGGTTACGGATCAAGTGTCGCTGCATGTCCTGGTGGAACGTCATCTGCCGCTGGAATATCGCCAAC
TGCTGATTCCTTGTGCTTATAGCGGGAACTCCGTCTTTCCTGCCCAGTAAGAATTCAAAGGCCTACGTCG
ACGAGCTCACTTGTCGCGGCCGCTTTCGAATCTAGAGCCTGCAGTCTCGACAAGCTTGTCGAGAAGTACT
AGAGGATCATAATCAGCCATACCACATTTGTAGAGGTTTTACTTGCTTTAAAAAACCTCCCACACCTCCC
CCTGAACCTGAAACATAAAATGAATGCAATTGTTGTTGTTAACTTGTTTATTGCAGCTTATAATGGTTAC
AAATAAAGCAATAGCATCACAAATTTCACAAATAAAGCATTTTTTTCACTGCATTCTAGTTGTGGTTTGT
CCAAACTCATCAATGTATCTTATCATGTCTGGATCTGATCACTGCTTGAGCCTAGAAGATCCGGCTGCTA
ACAAAGCCCGAAAGGAAGCTGAGTTGGCTGCTGCCACCGCTGAGCAATAACTATCATAACCCCTAGGGTA
TACCCATCTAAGGTAGCGAGTTTAAACACTAGTATCGATTCGCGACCTACTCCGGAATATTAATAGATCA
TGGAGATAATTAAAATGATAACCATCTCGCAAATAAATAAGTATTTTACTGTTTTCGTAACAGTTTTGTA
ATAAAAAAACCTATAAATATTCCGGATTATTCATACCGTCCCACCATCGGGCGCGGATCCATGGCACTGA
GCACAATCGTTTCACAGCGTAAACAAATCAAACGTAAAGCACCGGCAGGTTTTCTGGCAGCGGTATTCAA
ACGTAAAAAACCACAGCTGGCCCTGGAAAAATCTGGTGATCTGCTGGTTCATCTGAATTGCCTGCTGTTT
GTTCACCGTCTGGCGGAAGAATCTCGTACCAATGCCTGTGCCTCAAAATGTCGTGTCATCAATAAAGAAC
ACGTCCTGGCTGCTGCTAAAGTCATCCTGAAAAAATCGGCGGGCTAAGAATTCAAAGGCCTACGTCGACG
AGCTCACTTGTCGCGGCCGCTTTCGAATCTAGAGCCTGCAGTCTCGACAAGCTTGTCGAGAAGTACTAGA
GGATCATAATCAGCCATACCACATTTGTAGAGGTTTTACTTGCTTTAAAAAACCTCCCACACCTCCCCCT
GAACCTGAAACATAAAATGAATGCAATTGTTGTTGTTAACTTGTTTATTGCAGCTTATAATGGTTACAAA
TAAAGCAATAGCATCACAAATTTCACAAATAAAGCATTTTTTTCACTGCATTCTAGTTGTGGTTTGTCCA
AACTCATCAATGTATCTTATCATGTCTGGATCTGATCACTGCTTGAGCCTAGAAGATCCGGCTGCTAACA
AAGCCCGAAAGGAAGCTGAGTTGGCTGCTGCCACCGCTGAGCAATAACTATCATAACCCCTAGGGTATAC
CCATCTAATTGGAACCAGATAAGTGAAATCTAGTTCCAAACTATTTTGTCATTTTTAATTTTCGTATTAG
CTTACGACGCTACACCCAGTTCCCATCTATTTTGTCACTCTTCCCTAAATAATCCTTAAAAACTCCATTT
CCACCCCTCCCAGTTCCCAACTATTTTGTCCGCCCACAACCGGTTGACTTGGGTCAACTGTCAGACCAAG
TTTACTCATATATACTTTAGATTGATTTAAAACTTCATTTTTAATTTAAAAGGATCTAGGTGAAGATCCT
TTTTGATAATCTCATGACCAAAATCCCTTAACGTGAGTTTTCGTTCCACTGAGCGTCAGACCCCGTAGAA
AAGATCAAAGGATCTTCTTGAGATCCTTTTTTTCTGCGCGTAATCTGCTGCTTGCAAACAAAAAAACCAC
CGCTACCAGCGGTGGTTTGTTTGCCGGATCAAGAGCTACCAACTCTTTTTCCGAAGGTAACTGGCTTCAG
CAGAGCGCAGATACCAAATACTGTTCTTCTAGTGTAGCCGTAGTTAGGCCACCACTTCAAGAACTCTGTA
GCACCGCCTACATACCTCGCTCTGCTAATCCTGTTACCAGTGGCTGCTGCCAGTGGCGATAAGTCGTGTC
TTACCGGGTTGGACTCAAGACGATAGTTACCGGATAAGGCGCAGCGGTCGGGCTGAACGGGGGGTTCGTG
CACACAGCCCAGCTTGGAGCGAACGACCTACACCGAACTGAGATACCTACAGCGTGAGCTATGAGAAAGC
GCCACGCTTCCCGAAGGGAGAAAGGCGGACAGGTATCCGGTAAGCGGCAGGGTCGGAACAGGAGAGCGCA
CGAGGGAGCTTCCAGGGGGAAACGCCTGGTATCTTTATAGTCCTGTCGGGTTTCGCCACCTCTGACTTGA
GCGTCGATTTTTGTGATGCTCGTCAGGGGGGCGGAGCCTATGGAAAAACGCCAGCAACGCGGCCTTTTTA
CGGTTCCTGGCCTTTTGCTGGCCTTTTGCTCACATGTTCTTTCCTGCGTTATCCCCTGATTGACTTGGGT
CGCTCTTCCTGTGGATGCGCAGATGCCCTGCGTAAGCGGGTGTGGGCGGACAATAAAGTCTTAAACTGAA
CAAAATAGATCTAAACTATGACAATAAAGTCTTAAACTAGACAGAATAGTTGTAAACTGAAATCAGTCCA
GTTATGCTGTGAAAAAGCATACTGGACTTTTGTTATGGCTAAAGCAAACTCTTCATTTTCTGAAGTGCAA
ATTGCCCGTCGTATTAAAGAGGGGCGTGGCCAAGGGCATGTAAAGACTATATTCGCGGCGTTGTGACAAT
TTACCGAACAACTCCGCGGCCGGGAAGCCGATCTCGGCTTGAACGAATTGTTAGGTGGCGGTACTTGGGT
CGATATCAAAGTGCATCACTTCTTCCCGTATGCCCAACTTTGTATAGAGAGCCACTGCGGGATCGTCACC
GTAATCTGCTTGCACGTAGATCACATAAGCACCAAGCGCGTTGGCCTCATGCTTGAGGAGATTGATGAGC
GCGGTGGCAATGCCCTGCCTCCGGTGCTCGCCGGAGACTGCGAGATCATAGATATAGATCTCACTACGCG
GCTGCTCAAACTTGGGCAGAACGTAAGCCGCGAGAGCGCCAACAACCGCTTCTTGGTCGAAGGCAGCAAG
CGCGATGAATGTCTTACTACGGAGCAAGTTCCCGAGGTAATCGGAGTCCGGCTGATGTTGGGAGTAGGTG
GCTACGTCTCCGAACTCACGACCGAAAAGATCAAGAGCAGCCCGCATGGATTTGACTTGGTCAGGGCCGA
GCCTACATGTGCGAATGATGCCCATACTTGAGCCACCTAACTTTGTTTTAGGGCGACTGCCCTGCTGCGT
AACATCGTTGCTGCTGCGTAACATCGTTGCTGCTCCATAACATCAAACATCGACCCACGGCGTAACGCGC
TTGCTGCTTGGATGCCCGAGGCATAGACTGTACAAAAAAACAGTCATAACAAGCCATGAAAACCGCCACT
GCGCCGTTACCACCGCTGCGTTCGGTCAAGGTTCTGGACCAGTTGCGTGAGCGCATA
Features (pLannotate 1.2.2; 17 found; start..end, strand, type, name):
     16..44      -  promoter       Pc promoter: intI1 (promoter lies within the coding sequence); class 1 integron promoter
    115..148     +  protein_bind   loxP: Cre-mediated recombination occurs in the 8-bp core sequence (GCATACAT). Cre recombinase
    225..316     +  promoter       polyhedrin promoter: polh from Autographa californica; promoter for the baculovirus polyhedrin gene
    365..384     +  CDS            capTEV™ (fragment): composite tag for in vivo biotinylation, TEV protease cleavage, and 6xHis tagging
    395..2077    +  CDS            CENPT: CENPT_HUMAN - Also known as C16orf56, ICEN22. Experimental evidence at protein level: Swiss-Prot protein existence level 1. Component of the CENPA-NAC (nucleosome-associated) complex, a complex that plays a central role in assembly of kinetochore proteins, mitotic progression and chromosome segregation. The CENPA-NAC complex recruits the CENPA-CAD (nucleosome distal) complex and may be involved in incorporation of newly synthesized CENPA into centromeres. Part of a nucleosome-associated complex that binds specifically to histone H3- containing nucleosomes at the centromere, as opposed to nucle
   2175..2258    +  CDS            large T antigen (fragment): large T antigen from SV40 (simian virus 40)
   2281..2415    +  polyA_signal   SV40 poly(A) signal: SV40 polyadenylation signal
   2444..2493    +  CDS            SET1 (fragment): solubility-enhancement tag derived from T7 phage gene 10B
   2587..2678    +  promoter       polyhedrin promoter: polh from Autographa californica; promoter for the baculovirus polyhedrin gene
   2721..2984    +  CDS            CENPW: CENPW_HUMAN - Also known as C6orf173, CUG2. Experimental evidence at protein level: Swiss-Prot protein existence level 1. Component of the CENPA-NAC (nucleosome-associated) complex, a complex that plays a central role in assembly of kinetochore proteins, mitotic progression and chromosome segregation (By similarity). The CENPA-NAC complex recruits the CENPA-CAD (nucleosome distal) complex and may be involved in incorporation of newly synthesized CENPA into centromeres (By similarity). Part of a nucleosome-associated complex that binds specifically to histone H3-containing nucleosomes at the ce
   3082..3165    +  CDS            large T antigen (fragment): large T antigen from SV40 (simian virus 40)
   3188..3322    +  polyA_signal   SV40 poly(A) signal: SV40 polyadenylation signal
   3351..3400    +  CDS            SET1 (fragment): solubility-enhancement tag derived from T7 phage gene 10B
   3443..3608    -  mobile_element Tn7L: mini-Tn7 element (left end of the Tn7 transposon) Tn7
   3798..4386    +  rep_origin     ori: high-copy-number ColE1/pMB1/pBR322/pUC origin of replication
   4521..4744    -  mobile_element Tn7R: mini-Tn7 element (right end of the Tn7 transposon) Tn7
   4811..5344    -  CDS            GmR: gentamycin acetyltransferase; aacC1; confers resistance to gentamycin
