[The description below was written by a language model from this plasmid's Addgene catalogue record and pLannotate feature annotations shown in this document.]
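Description:
pKM744 is an insect-cell (baculovirus) co-expression plasmid built on the pACEBac1 backbone, carrying human CENP-T and CENP-W. The sequenced plasmid is about 5.5 kb. It replicates in E. coli from a high-copy ColE1/pUC-type origin and is selected with gentamicin through the aacC1 acetyltransferase (GmR), driven by the class 1 integron Pc promoter. As in other pACEBac1 derivatives, the plasmid carries Tn7L and Tn7R ends, the elements used for Tn7 transposition of the expression cargo and gentamicin marker into a baculoviral bacmid. It also has a single loxP site, which in this vector family permits Cre-mediated fusion with compatible donor plasmids to assemble larger multigene constructs.

The payload consists of two tandem expression cassettes in the same orientation, each with its own Autographa californica polyhedrin promoter and SV40 polyadenylation signal. The first cassette encodes CENP-T, preceded by a short annotation matching a 6xHis-type tag fragment, consistent with the catalogue description of the insert as his-CENP-T. The second encodes CENP-W, with no tag annotated. The short "large T antigen" and "SET1" fragment hits flanking each terminator most likely reflect duplicated backbone sequence around the SV40 terminator rather than functional coding regions.

CENP-T and CENP-W are centromere-associated components of the kinetochore assembly machinery. Placing both on one transfer vector lets a single recombinant baculovirus drive strong very-late-phase production of both proteins in the same insect cell, with the His tag on CENP-T available for affinity purification. The record states the purpose only as baculovirus expression of CENP-T and CENP-W, in the context of work on interactions at the centromere–kinetochore interface.
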