Addgene plasmid #134225: pKM744
Purpose: Baculovirus expression of CENP-T and CENP-W
Depositing lab: Iain Cheeseman. Publication: The CENP-L-N Complex Forms a Critical Node in an Integrated Meshwork of Interactions at the Centromere-Kinetochore Interface. McKinley KL, Sekulic N, Guo LY, Tsinman T, Black BE, Cheeseman IM. Mol Cell. 2015 Dec 17;60(6):886-98. doi: 10.1016/j.molcel.2015.10.027. Epub 2015 Nov 19. PubMed 26698661.
Backbone
  Vector backbone: pACEBac1
  Vector type: Insect Expression
Growth in bacteria
  Bacterial resistance: Gentamicin, 10 μg/mL
  Growth temperature: 37°C
  Growth strain: DH5alpha
  Copy number: High Copy
Gene/Insert
  Gene/Insert name: his-CENP T + CENP W
  Species: H. sapiens (human)
  Cloning method: Restriction Enzyme; 5′ cloning site BSTX (unknown if destroyed); 3′ cloning site IceU (unknown if destroyed)
Terms and licenses: Academic/Nonprofit Terms; Industry Terms: Not Available to Industry
How to cite: pKM744 was a gift from Iain Cheeseman (Addgene plasmid # 134225 ; http://n2t.net/addgene:134225 ; RRID:Addgene_134225)
